Addgene plasmid #56332: mVenus-MannII-N-10
Purpose: Localization: Mannosidase/Golgi, Excitation: 515, Emission: 528
Depositing lab: Michael Davidson. Depositing organization: Florida State University, Tallahassee.
Backbone
  Vector backbone: mVenus-N1
  Backbone size w/o insert (bp): 4750
  Vector type: Mammalian Expression
  Selectable markers: Neomycin (select with G418)
Growth in bacteria
  Bacterial resistance: Kanamycin, 50 μg/mL
  Growth temperature: 37°C
  Growth strain: DH5alpha
  Copy number: High Copy
Gene/Insert
  Gene/Insert name: MannII (alt name: NM_008549.2)
  Species: M. musculus (mouse)
  Mutation: aa 1-112 of MannII
  Promoter: CMV
  Tag / fusion protein: mVenus (C terminal on backbone)
  Cloning method: Unknown
  Sequencing primers: 5′ CMV-F; 3′ SV40pA-R
Terms and licenses: Academic/Nonprofit Terms; Industry Terms
Depositor comments: . Excitation = 515; Emission = 528
How to cite: mVenus-MannII-N-10 was a gift from Michael Davidson (Addgene plasmid # 56332 ; http://n2t.net/addgene:56332 ; RRID:Addgene_56332)
