[The description below was written by a language model from this plasmid's Addgene catalogue record and pLannotate feature annotations shown in this document.]
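Description:
mVenus-MannII-N-10 is a mammalian expression plasmid built on the mVenus-N1 backbone that produces a fluorescent marker for the Golgi apparatus. Its insert is the N-terminal portion (amino acids 1–112) of mouse alpha-mannosidase II (Man2a1), a Golgi-resident enzyme of the N-glycan maturation pathway. This fragment is placed upstream of mVenus, so the fluorescent protein sits at the C terminus of the fusion. mVenus is a yellow fluorescent protein carrying the monomerizing A206K mutation and mammalian-optimized codons, and the record lists excitation at 515 nm and emission at 528 nm. Expression is driven by the human cytomegalovirus immediate early enhancer and promoter, and the transcript ends at an SV40 polyadenylation signal. The "10" in the name probably refers to the linker between the two parts, but the record does not define it.

The sequenced record is about 5.0 kb, and the rest of the plasmid follows the usual N1-type layout. A high-copy ColE1/pUC-type origin supports propagation in E. coli, and an f1 origin is also present. A single Tn5 aminoglycoside phosphotransferase gene (NeoR/KanR) sits behind tandem bacterial (bla) and SV40 early promoters and is followed by an HSV TK polyadenylation signal. This arrangement gives kanamycin resistance in bacteria and G418 selection in transfected mammalian cells. The short large T antigen, ble and bGH poly(A) fragments in the annotation look like partial matches to residual backbone sequence rather than functional elements. The construct is suited to transient or stable transfection for imaging Golgi localization in live or fixed cells, alone or alongside spectrally distinct organelle markers.
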