Features (pLannotate 1.2.2; 14 found; start..end, strand, type, name):
     68..371     +  enhancer       CMV enhancer: human cytomegalovirus immediate early enhancer
    372..575     +  promoter       CMV promoter: human cytomegalovirus (CMV) immediate early promoter
    610..963     +  CDS            Man2a1 (fragment): MA2A1_MOUSE - Also known as Mana2. Experimental evidence at protein level: Swiss-Prot protein existence level 1. Catalyzes the first committed step in the biosynthesis of complex N-glycans. It controls conversion of high mannose to complex N- glycans; the final hydrolytic step in the N-glycan maturation pathway. From Mus musculus (Mouse).
    976..1695    +  CDS            mVenus: Venus YFP with monomerizing A206K mutation (Nagai et al., 2002; Kremers et al., 2006) mammalian codon-optimized
   1712..1795    +  CDS            large T antigen (fragment): large T antigen from SV40 (simian virus 40)
   1818..1939    +  polyA_signal   SV40 poly(A) signal: SV40 polyadenylation signal
   1973..2401    -  rep_origin     f1 ori (sequence partly withheld): f1 bacteriophage origin of replication; arrow indicates direction of (+) strand synthesis
   2428..2532    +  promoter       AmpR promoter: bla
   2534..2891    +  promoter       SV40 promoter: SV40 enhancer and early promoter
   2926..3720    +  CDS            NeoR/KanR: aminoglycoside phosphotransferase from Tn5; aph(3')-II (or nptII); confers resistance to neomycin, kanamycin, and G418 (Geneticin®)
   3741..3893    +  CDS            ble (fragment): BLE_KLEPN - Experimental evidence at protein level: Swiss-Prot protein existence level 1. Binding protein with a strong affinity to the bleomycin family of antibiotics. Binds to CL990; an antimitotic-antibiotic compound. From Klebsiella pneumoniae.
   3952..3999    +  polyA_signal   HSV TK poly(A) signal: herpes simplex virus thymidine kinase polyadenylation signal (Cole and Stacy, 1985)
   4090..4106    -  polyA_signal   bGH poly(A) signal (fragment): bovine growth hormone polyadenylation signal
   4328..4916    +  rep_origin     ori: high-copy-number ColE1/pMB1/pBR322/pUC origin of replication
>Addgene plasmid #56332 | mVenus-MannII-N-10 | addgene full sequence | sequence record 241078 | Addgene NGS Result
CATGCATTAGTTATTAATAGTAATCAATTACGGGGTCATTAGTTCATAGCCCATATATGGAGTTCCGCGT
TACATAACTTACGGTAAATGGCCCGCCTGGCTGACCGCCCAACGACCCCCGCCCATTGACGTCAATAATG
ACGTATGTTCCCATAGTAACGCCAATAGGGACTTTCCATTGACGTCAATGGGTGGAGTATTTACGGTAAA
CTGCCCACTTGGCAGTACATCAAGTGTATCATATGCCAAGTACGCCCCCTATTGACGTCAATGACGGTAA
ATGGCCCGCCTGGCATTATGCCCAGTACATGACCTTATGGGACTTTCCTACTTGGCAGTACATCTACGTA
TTAGTCATCGCTATTACCATGGTGATGCGGTTTTGGCAGTACATCAATGGGCGTGGATAGCGGTTTGACT
CACGGGGATTTCCAAGTCTCCACCCCATTGACGTCAATGGGAGTTTGTTTTGGCACCAAAATCAACGGGA
CTTTCCAAAATGTCGTAACAACTCCGCCCCATTGACGCAAATGGGCGGTAGGCGTGTACGGTGGGAGGTC
TATATAAGCAGAGCTGGTTTAGTGAACCGTCAGATCCGCTAGCGCCACCATGAAGTTAAGTCGCCAGTTC
ACCGTGTTTGGCAGCGCGATCTTCTGCGTCGTAATCTTCTCACTCTACCTGATGCTGGACAGGGGTCACT
TGGACTACCCTCGGGGCCCGCGCCAGGAGGGCTCCTTTCCGCAGGGCCAGCTTTCAATATTGCAAGAAAA
GATTGACCATTTGGAGCGTTTGCTCGCTGAGAACAACGAGATCATCTCAAATATCAGAGACTCAGTCATC
AACCTGAGCGAGTCTGTGGAGGACGGCCCGCGGGGGTCACCAGGCAACGCCAGCCAAGGCTCCATCCACC
TCCACTCGCCACAGTTGGCCCTGCAGGCTGACCCCAGCTCCGGATCGGATCCACCGGTCGCCACCATGGT
GAGCAAGGGCGAGGAGCTGTTCACCGGGGTGGTGCCCATCCTGGTCGAGCTGGACGGCGACGTAAACGGC
CACAAGTTCAGCGTGTCCGGCGAGGGCGAGGGCGATGCCACCTACGGCAAGCTGACCCTGAAGCTGATCT
GCACCACCGGCAAGCTGCCCGTGCCCTGGCCCACCCTCGTGACCACCCTGGGCTACGGCCTGCAGTGCTT
CGCCCGCTACCCCGACCACATGAAGCAGCACGACTTCTTCAAGTCCGCCATGCCCGAAGGCTACGTCCAG
GAGCGCACCATCTTCTTCAAGGACGACGGCAACTACAAGACCCGCGCCGAGGTGAAGTTCGAGGGCGACA
CCCTGGTGAACCGCATCGAGCTGAAGGGCATCGACTTCAAGGAGGACGGCAACATCCTGGGGCACAAGCT
GGAGTACAACTACAACAGCCACAACGTCTATATCACCGCCGACAAGCAGAAGAACGGCATCAAGGCCAAC
TTCAAGATCCGCCACAACATCGAGGACGGCGGCGTGCAGCTCGCCGACCACTACCAGCAGAACACCCCCA
TCGGCGACGGCCCCGTGCTGCTGCCCGACAACCACTACCTGAGCTACCAGTCCAAGCTGAGCAAAGACCC
CAACGAGAAGCGCGATCACATGGTCCTGCTGGAGTTCGTGACCGCCGCCGGGATCACTCTCGGCATGGAC
GAGCTGTACAAGTAAAGCGGCCGCGACTCTAGATCATAATCAGCCATACCACATTTGTAGAGGTTTTACT
TGCTTTAAAAAACCTCCCACACCTCCCCCTGAACCTGAAACATAAAATGAATGCAATTGTTGTTGTTAAC
TTGTTTATTGCAGCTTATAATGGTTACAAATAAAGCAATAGCATCACAAATTTCACAAATAAAGCATTTT
TTTCACTGCATTCTAGTTGTGGTTTGTCCAAACTCATCAATGTATCTTAAGGCGTAAATTGTAAGCGTTA
ATATTTTGTTAAAATTCGCGTTAAATTTTTGTTAAATCAGCTCATTTTTTAACCAATAGGCCGAAATCGG
CAAAATCCCTTATAAATCAAAAGAATAGACCGAGATAGGGT
[37 nt withheld, positions 2072-2108]
AAAGAACGTGGACTCCAACGTCAAAGG
[49 nt withheld, positions 2136-2184]
T
[91 nt withheld, positions 2186-2276]
G
[124 nt withheld, positions 2278-2401]
CAGGTGGCACTTTTCGGGGAAATGTGCGCGGAACCCCTATTTGTTTATTTTTCTAAATACATTCAAATAT
GTATCCGCTCATGAGACAATAACCCTGATAAATGCTTCAATAATATTGAAAAAGGAAGAGTCCTGAGGCG
GAAAGAACCAGCTGTGGAATGTGTGTCAGTTAGGGTGTGGAAAGTCCCCAGGCTCCCCAGCAGGCAGAAG
TATGCAAAGCATGCATCTCAATTAGTCAGCAACCAGGTGTGGAAAGTCCCCAGGCTCCCCAGCAGGCAGA
AGTATGCAAAGCATGCATCTCAATTAGTCAGCAACCATAGTCCCGCCCCTAACTCCGCCCATCCCGCCCC
TAACTCCGCCCAGTTCCGCCCATTCTCCGCCCCATGGCTGACTAATTTTTTTTATTTATGCAGAGGCCGA
GGCCGCCTCGGCCTCTGAGCTATTCCAGAAGTAGTGAGGAGGCTTTTTTGGAGGCCTAGGCTTTTGCAAA
GATCGATCAAGAGACAGGATGAGGATCGTTTCGCATGATTGAACAAGATGGATTGCACGCAGGTTCTCCG
GCCGCTTGGGTGGAGAGGCTATTCGGCTATGACTGGGCACAACAGACAATCGGCTGCTCTGATGCCGCCG
TGTTCCGGCTGTCAGCGCAGGGGCGCCCGGTTCTTTTTGTCAAGACCGACCTGTCCGGTGCCCTGAATGA
ACTGCAAGACGAGGCAGCGCGGCTATCGTGGCTGGCCACGACGGGCGTTCCTTGCGCAGCTGTGCTCGAC
GTTGTCACTGAAGCGGGAAGGGACTGGCTGCTATTGGGCGAAGTGCCGGGGCAGGATCTCCTGTCATCTC
ACCTTGCTCCTGCCGAGAAAGTATCCATCATGGCTGATGCAATGCGGCGGCTGCATACGCTTGATCCGGC
TACCTGCCCATTCGACCACCAAGCGAAACATCGCATCGAGCGAGCACGTACTCGGATGGAAGCCGGTCTT
GTCGATCAGGATGATCTGGACGAAGAGCATCAGGGGCTCGCGCCAGCCGAACTGTTCGCCAGGCTCAAGG
CGAGCATGCCCGACGGCGAGGATCTCGTCGTGACCCATGGCGATGCCTGCTTGCCGAATATCATGGTGGA
AAATGGCCGCTTTTCTGGATTCATCGACTGTGGCCGGCTGGGTGTGGCGGACCGCTATCAGGACATAGCG
TTGGCTACCCGTGATATTGCTGAAGAGCTTGGCGGCGAATGGGCTGACCGCTTCCTCGTGCTTTACGGTA
TCGCCGCTCCCGATTCGCAGCGCATCGCCTTCTATCGCCTTCTTGACGAGTTCTTCTGAGCGGGACTCTG
GGGTTCGAAATGACCGACCAAGCGACGCCCAACCTGCCATCACGAGATTTCGATTCCACCGCCGCCTTCT
ATGAAAGGTTGGGCTTCGGAATCGTTTTCCGGGACGCCGGCTGGATGATCCTCCAGCGCGGGGATCTCAT
GCTGGAGTTCTTCGCCCACCCTAGGGGGAGGCTAACTGAAACACGGAAGGAGACAATACCGGAAGGAACC
CGCGCTATGACGGCAATAAAAAGACAGAATAAAACGCACGGTGTTGGGTCGTTTGTTCATAAACGCGGGG
TTCGGTCCCAGGGCTGGCACTCTGTCGATACCCCACCGAGACCCCATTGGGGCCAATACGCCCGCGTTTC
TTCCTTTTCCCCACCCCACCCCCCAAGTTCGGGTGAAGGCCCAGGGCTCGCAGCCAACGTCGGGGCGGCA
GGCCCTGCCATAGCCTCAGGTTACTCATATATACTTTAGATTGATTTAAAACTTCATTTTTAATTTAAAA
GGATCTAGGTGAAGATCCTTTTTGATAATCTCATGACCAAAATCCCTTAACGTGAGTTTTCGTTCCACTG
AGCGTCAGACCCCGTAGAAAAGATCAAAGGATCTTCTTGAGATCCTTTTTTTCTGCGCGTAATCTGCTGC
TTGCAAACAAAAAAACCACCGCTACCAGCGGTGGTTTGTTTGCCGGATCAAGAGCTACCAACTCTTTTTC
CGAAGGTAACTGGCTTCAGCAGAGCGCAGATACCAAATACTGTTCTTCTAGTGTAGCCGTAGTTAGGCCA
CCACTTCAAGAACTCTGTAGCACCGCCTACATACCTCGCTCTGCTAATCCTGTTACCAGTGGCTGCTGCC
AGTGGCGATAAGTCGTGTCTTACCGGGTTGGACTCAAGACGATAGTTACCGGATAAGGCGCAGCGGTCGG
GCTGAACGGGGGGTTCGTGCACACAGCCCAGCTTGGAGCGAACGACCTACACCGAACTGAGATACCTACA
GCGTGAGCTATGAGAAAGCGCCACGCTTCCCGAAGGGAGAAAGGCGGACAGGTATCCGGTAAGCGGCAGG
GTCGGAACAGGAGAGCGCACGAGGGAGCTTCCAGGGGGAAACGCCTGGTATCTTTATAGTCCTGTCGGGT
TTCGCCACCTCTGACTTGAGCGTCGATTTTTGTGATGCTCGTCAGGGGGGCGGAGCCTATGGAAAAACGC
CAGCAACGCGGCCTTTTTACGGTTCCTGGCCTTTTGCTGGCCTTTTGCTCACATGTTCTTTCCTGCGTTA
TCCCCTGATTCTGTGGATAACCGTATTACCGC
