>Addgene plasmid #56332 | mVenus-MannII-N-10 | depositor partial sequence | sequence record 87233 | insert sequence
GACGGTCAGATCCGCTAGCGCCACCATGAAGTTAAGTCGCCAGTTCACCGTGTTTGGCAGCGCGATCTTC
TGCGTCGTAATCTTCTCACTCTACCTGATGCTGGACAGGGGTCACTTGGACTACCCTCGGGGCCCGCGCC
AGGAGGGCTCCTTTCCGCAGGGCCAGCTTTCAATATTGCAAGAAAAGATTGACCATTTGGAGCGTTTGCT
CGCTGAGAACAACGAGATCATCTCAAATATCAGAGACTCAGTCATCAACCTGAGCGAGTCTGTGGAGGAC
GGCCCGCGGGGGTCACCAGGCAACGCCAGCCAAGGCTCCATCCACCTCCACTCGCCACAGTTGGCCCTGC
AGGCTGACCCCAGCTCCGGATCGGATCCACCGGTCGCCACCATGGTGAGCAAGGGCGAGGAGCTGTTCAC
CGGGGTGGTGCCCATCCTGGTCGAGCTGGACGGCGACGTAAACGGCCACAAGTTCAGCGTGTCCGGCGAG
GGCGAGGGCGATGCCACCTACGGCAAGCTGACCCTGAAGCTGATCTGCACCACCGGCAAGCTGCCCGTGC
CCTGGCCCACCCTCGTGACCACCCTGGGCTACGGCCTGCAGTGCTTCGCCCGCTACCCCGACCACATGAA
GCAGCACGACTTCTTCAAGTCCGCCATGCCCGAAGGCTACGTCCAGGAGCGCACCATCTTCTTCAAGGAC
GACGGCAACTACAAGACCCGCGCCGAGGTGAAGTTCGAGGGCGACACCCTGGTGAACCGCATCGAGCTGA
AGGGCATCGACTTCAAGGAGGACGGCAACATCCTGGGGCACAAGCTGGAGTACAACTACAACAGCCACAA
CGTCTATATCACCGCCGACAAGCAGAAGAACGGCATCAAGGCCAACTTCAAGATCCGCCACAACATCGAG
GACGGCGGCGTGCAGCTCGCCGACCACTACCAGCAGAACACCCCCATCGGCGACGGCCCCGTGCTGCTGC
CCGACAACCACTACCTGAGCTACCAGTCCAAGCTGAGCAAAGACCCCAACGAGAAGCGCGATCACATGGT
CCTGCTGGAGTTCGTGACCGCCGCCGGGATCACTCTCGGCATGGACGAGCTGTACAAGTAAAGCGGCCGC
GACTCTAGATCATAATCAGCCATACCACATTT
