>Addgene plasmid #56332 | mVenus-MannII-N-10 | addgene partial sequence | sequence record 145993 | CMV-F 5'-CGCAAATGGGCGGTAGGCGTG-3'
CTGGTTTAGTGAACCGTCAGATCCGCTAGCGCCACCATGAAGTTAAGTCGCCAGTTCACCGTGTTTGGCA
GCGCGATCTTCTGCGTCGTAATCTTCTCACTCTACCTGATGCTGGACAGGGGTCACTTGGACTACCCTCG
GGGCCCGCGCCAGGAGGGCTCCTTTCCGCAGGGCCAGCTTTCAATATTGCAAGAAAAGATTGACCATTTG
GAGCGTTTGCTCGCTGAGAACAACGAGATCATCTCAAATATCAGAGACTCAGTCATCAACCTGAGCGAGT
CTGTGGAGGACGGCCCGCGGGGGTCACCAGGCAACGCCAGCCAAGGCTCCATCCACCTCCACTCGCCACA
GTTGGCCCTGCAGGCTGACCCCAGCTCCGGATCGGATCCACCGGTCGCCACCATGGTGAGCAAGGGCGAG
GAGCTGTTCACCGGGGTGGTGCCCATCCTGGTCGAGCTGGACGGCGACGTAAACGGCCACAAGTTCAGCG
TGTCCGGCGAGGGCGAGGGCGATGCCACCTACGGCAAGCTGACCCTGAAGCTGATCTGCACCACCGGCAA
GCTGCCCGTGCCCTGGCCCACCCTCGTGACCACCCTGGGCTACGGCCTGCAGTGCTTCGCCCGCTACCCC
GACCACATGAAGCAGCACGACTTCTTCAAGTCCGCCATGCCCGAAGGCTACGTCCAGGAGCGCACCATCT
TCTTCAAGGACGACGGCAACTACAAGACCCGCGCCGAGGTGAAGTTCGAGGGCGACACCC
